Addgene plasmid #216440: pPOM015_P2_pADH1
Purpose: Constitutive promoter for gene expression in S. pombe. Part type 2 following the YeastToolkit MoClo grammar.
Depositing lab: Tomáš Pluskal. Depositing organization: Institute of Organic Chemistry and Biochemistry, Academy of Sciences of the Czech Republic. Publication: POMBOX: A Fission Yeast Cloning Toolkit for Molecular and Synthetic Biology. Hebra T, Smrckova H, Elkatmis B, Prevorovsky M, Pluskal T. ACS Synth Biol. 2023 Nov 22. doi: 10.1021/acssynbio.3c00529. PubMed 37991801.
Backbone
  Vector backbone: pYTK001
  Vector type: Yeast Expression, Synthetic Biology
Growth in bacteria
  Bacterial resistance: Chloramphenicol, 25 μg/mL
  Growth temperature: 37°C
  Growth strain: DH5alpha
  Copy number: High Copy
Gene/Insert
  Gene/Insert name: Promoter adh1
  Species: S. pombe (fission yeast)
  Insert size (bp): 751
  Mutation: Removal of any BsaI // BsmBI restriction site
  Cloning method: Golden Gate
Terms and licenses: Academic/Nonprofit Terms; Industry Terms: Not Available to Industry
How to cite: pPOM015_P2_pADH1 was a gift from Tomáš Pluskal (Addgene plasmid # 216440 ; http://n2t.net/addgene:216440 ; RRID:Addgene_216440)
