[The description below was written by a language model from this plasmid's Addgene catalogue record and pLannotate feature annotations shown in this document.]
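Description:
pPOM015_P2_pADH1 is a small (about 2.4 kb) Golden Gate part plasmid from the POMBOX fission yeast cloning toolkit, built in the pYTK001 entry-vector backbone of the YeastToolkit modular cloning (MoClo) system. It is a storage and donor vector rather than a yeast expression plasmid in its own right. The feature table shows only bacterial maintenance elements: a high-copy ColE1/pUC-type origin of replication and a chloramphenicol acetyltransferase (cat) gene driven by its own promoter and followed by a lambda t0 terminator. Together these allow propagation and chloramphenicol selection in E. coli. No yeast origin, yeast selectable marker or integration sequence is annotated.

The payload is the promoter of the Schizosaccharomyces pombe adh1 gene, which encodes alcohol dehydrogenase. The insert is recorded as 751 bp and is annotated as a roughly 740 bp promoter feature. The sequence has been domesticated by removing any internal BsaI and BsmBI recognition sites, so it is not cut by the Type IIS enzymes used in MoClo assembly. It is formatted as a "type 2" part, the promoter position in the YeastToolkit grammar, so in a one-pot Golden Gate reaction it is meant to be placed upstream of a coding-sequence part and joined with terminator, connector and backbone parts to form a complete transcription unit. The specific overhangs and flanking restriction sites are not annotated in the feature table. The record describes the part as a constitutive promoter for gene expression in S. pombe, for use in molecular and synthetic biology work with fission yeast.
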