Features (pLannotate 1.2.2; 5 found; start..end, strand, type, name):
     11..45      -  terminator     lambda t0 terminator: minimal transcription terminator from phage lambda (Scholtissek and Grosse, 1987)
    119..775     -  CDS            cat: CAT_ECOLX - Experimental evidence at protein level: Swiss-Prot protein existence level 1. This enzyme is an effector of chloramphenicol resistance in bacteria. From Escherichia coli. This protein is used as a marker in many commonly used cloning vectors, such as pACYC184.
    776..873     -  promoter       cat promoter: promoter of the E. coli cat gene encoding chloramphenicol acetyltransferase
    957..1545    +  rep_origin     ori: high-copy-number ColE1/pMB1/pBR322/pUC origin of replication
   1660..2401    +  promoter       adh1 promoter: promoter for the Schizosaccharomyces pombe adh1 gene encoding alcohol dehydrogenase
>Addgene plasmid #216440 | pPOM015_P2_pADH1 | addgene full sequence | sequence record 427385 | Addgene NGS Result
GACCAGACCAATAAAAAACGCCCGGCGGCAACCGAGCGTTCTGAACAAATCCAGATGGAGTTCTGAGGTC
ATTACTGGATCTATCAACAGGAGTCCAAGCGAGCTCGATATCAAATTACGCCCCGCCCTGCCACTCATCG
CAGTACTGTTGTAATTCATTAAGCATTCTGCCGACATGGAAGCCATCACAAACGGCATGATGAACCTGAA
TCGCCAGCGGCATCAGCACCTTGTCGCCTTGCGTATAATATTTGCCCATGGTGAAAACGGGGGCGAAGAA
GTTGTCCATATTGGCCACGTTTAAATCAAAACTGGTGAAACTCACCCAGGGATTGGCTGAAACGAAAAAC
ATATTCTCAATAAACCCTTTAGGGAAATAGGCCAGGTTTTCACCGTAACACGCCACATCTTGCGAATATA
TGTGTAGAAACTGCCGGAAATCGTCGTGGTATTCACTCCAGAGCGATGAAAACGTTTCAGTTTGCTCATG
GAAAACGGTGTAACAAGGGTGAACACTATCCCATATCACCAGCTCACCGTCTTTCATTGCCATACGAAAT
TCCGGATGAGCATTCATCAGGCGGGCAAGAATGTGAATAAAGGCCGGATAAAACTTGTGCTTATTTTTCT
TTACGGTCTTTAAAAAGGCCGTAATATCCAGCTGAACGGTCTGGTTATAGGTACATTGAGCAACTGACTG
AAATGCCTCAAAATGTTCTTTACGATGCCATTGGGATATATCAACGGTGGTATATCCAGTGATTTTTTTC
TCCATTTTAGCTTCCTTAGCTCCTGAAAATCTCGATAACTCAAAAAATACGCCCGGTAGTGATCTTATTT
CATTATGGTGAAAGTTGGAACCTCTTACGTGCCCGATCAATCATGACCAAAATCCCTTAACGTGAGTTTT
CGTTCCACTGAGCGTCAGACCCCGTAGAAAAGATCAAAGGATCTTCTTGAGATCCTTTTTTTCTGCGCGT
AATCTGCTGCTTGCAAACAAAAAAACCACCGCTACCAGCGGTGGTTTGTTTGCCGGATCAAGAGCTACCA
ACTCTTTTTCCGAAGGTAACTGGCTTCAGCAGAGCGCAGATACCAAATACTGTTCTTCTAGTGTAGCCGT
AGTTAGGCCACCACTTCAAGAACTCTGTAGCACCGCCTACATACCTCGCTCTGCTAATCCTGTTACCAGT
GGCTGCTGCCAGTGGCGATAAGTCGTGTCTTACCGGGTTGGACTCAAGACGATAGTTACCGGATAAGGCG
CAGCGGTCGGGCTGAACGGGGGGTTCGTGCACACAGCCCAGCTTGGAGCGAACGACCTACACCGAACTGA
GATACCTACAGCGTGAGCTATGAGAAAGCGCCACGCTTCCCGAAGGGAGAAAGGCGGACAGGTATCCGGT
AAGCGGCAGGGTCGGAACAGGAGAGCGCACGAGGGAGCTTCCAGGGGGAAACGCCTGGTATCTTTATAGT
CCTGTCGGGTTTCGCCACCTCTGACTTGAGCGTCGATTTTTGTGATGCTCGTCAGGGGGGCGGAGCCTAT
GGAAAAACGCCAGCAACGCGGCCTTTTTACGGTTCCTGGCCTTTTGCTGGCCTTTTGCTCACATGTTCTT
TCCTGCGTTATCCCCTGATTCTGTGGATAACCGTAGTCGGTCTCAAACGGCCCTACAACAACTAAGAAAA
TGGCTATCATGCGGAAGCTGGTGAGAAGAACAGCATCGGGACAAGGGAAGGAAGAACAAAGACAAAGAAA
ACAAAAGAAAGCAATTGAAAACAAAACAAAACAATTTTCATTCCTTCTCTTATCATTCCTTTTCTTTTCT
TTTCTCTCATTCAACGCACTCCATCGTATCCGTATTCCTCTTATTTTTTCTCTTTCTCTATATCCATTTC
TTTCTCTCTAGGTGTGTCCTCTCTCTCTCTTCAATTTCTCTACTCCGCATTCCAACGCATCCTTCCCCCA
ACCTCCCATTTCCTCCTTACGGCCCGATAGCGATCGTCTTTCCCTCGCTATCACTCGCTACCGGCCCCTC
CTCTGCACCGTAACCTCCTACGTATTTACCATATCATAAAGTTTTTTCCGACGCTTATCGCTGACCCCCT
GTCGCCCTCCTATTGGCTTCCGGATTATCTTCTTGTCCATAAGGTGATCCATGCTTCCTGAAGATTCCCG
AAATGTGTCCACTTTGGCGGGGAATCATTCCATCCACTTCTTTCTCTCTCGCTTTCCTCATTCGGCGCTC
CCCTTCCGCGACTCATTGGTCTTCCGCTCCGTTTTTGCTTTGCCGATGTTACTTGGGGAGAGGTGCGATA
ATCCTTTCGCAAAAACTCGGTTTGACGCCTCCCATGGTATAAATAGTGGGTGGTGGACAGGTGCCTTCGC
TTTTCTTTAAGCAAGAGAATTAGATCTATGTGA
